>Addgene plasmid #138288 | pLVX neo PFKP-GFP K281R | addgene full sequence | sequence record 274234 | Addgene NGS Result
GTGATGCGGTTTTGGCAGTACATCAATGGGCGTGGATAGCGGTTTGACTCACGGGGATTTCCAAGTCTCC
ACCCCATTGACGTCAATGGGAGTTTGTTTTGGCACCAAAATCAACGGGACTTTCCAAAATGTCGTAACAA
CTCCGCCCCATTGACGCAAATGGGCGGTAGGCGTGTACGGTGGGAGGTCTATATAAGCAGAGCTCGTTTA
GTGAACCGTCAGATCGCCTGGAGACGCCATCCACGCTGTTTTGACCTCCATAGAAGACACCGACTCTACT
AGAGGATCTATTTCCGGTGAATTCTTTCGAGATGGACGCGGACGACTCCCGGGCCCCCAAGGGCTCCTTG
CGGAAGTTCCTGGAGCACCTCTCCGGGGCCGGCAAGGCCATCGGCGTGCTGACCAGCGGCGGGGATGCTC
AAGGTATGAACGCTGCCGTCCGTGCCGTGGTGCGCATGGGTATCTACGTGGGGGCCAAGGTGTACTTCAT
CTACGAGGGCTACCAGGGCATGGTGGACGGAGGCTCAAACATCGCAGAGGCCGACTGGGAGAGTGTCTCC
AGCATCCTGCAAGTGGGCGGGACGATCATTGGCAGTGCGCGGTGCCAGGCCTTCCGCACGCGGGAAGGCC
GCCTGAAGGCTGCTTGCAACCTGCTGCAGCGCGGCATCACCAACCTGTGTGTGATCGGCGGGGACGGGAG
CCTCACCGGGGCCAACCTCTTCCGGAAGGAGTGGAGTGGGCTGCTGGAGGAGCTGGCCAGGAACGGCCAG
ATCGATAAGGAGGCCGTGCAGAAGTACGCCTACCTCAACGTGGTGGGCATGGTGGGCTCCATCGACAATG
ATTTCTGCGGCACCGACATGACCATCGGCACGGACTCCGCCCTGCACAGGATCATCGAGGTCGTCGACGC
CATCATGACCACGGCCCAGAGCCACCAGAGGACCTTCGTTCTGGAGGTGATGGGACGACACTGTGGGTAC
CTGGCCCTGGTGAGTGCCTTGGCCTGCGGTGCGGACTGGGTGTTCCTTCCAGAATCTCCACCAGAGGAAG
GCTGGGAGGAGCAGATGTGTGTCAAACTCTCGGAGAACCGTGCCCGGAAAAAAAGGCTGAATATTATTAT
TGTGGCTGAAGGAGCAATTGATACCCAAAATCGACCCATCACCTCTGAGAAAATCAAAGAGCTTGTCGTC
ACGCAGCTGGGCTATGACACACGTGTGACCATCCTCGGGCACGTGCAGAGAGGAGGGACCCCTTCGGCAT
TCGACAGGATCTTGGCCAGCCGCATGGGAGTGGAGGCAGTCATCGCCTTGCTAGAGGCCACCCCGGACAC
CCCAGCTTGCGTCGTGTCACTGAACGGGAACCACGCCGTGCGCCTGCCGCTGATGGAGTGCGTGCAGATG
ACTCAGGATGTGCAGAAGGCGATGGACGAGAGGAGATTTCAAGATGCGGTTCGACTCCGAGGGAGGAGCT
TTGCGGGCAACCTGAACACCTACAAGCGACTTGCCATCAAGCTGCCGGATGATCAGATCCCAAAGACCAA
TTGCAACGTAGCTGTCATCAACGTGGGGGCACCCGCGGCTGGGATGAACGCGGCCGTACGCTCAGCTGTG
CGCGTGGGCATTGCCGACGGCCACAGGATGCTCGCCATCTATGATGGCTTTGACGGCTTCGCCAAGGGCC
AGATCAAAGAAATCGGCTGGACAGATGTCGGGGGCTGGACCGGCCAAGGAGGCTCCATTCTTGGGACAAA
ACGCGTTCTCCCGGGGAAGTACTTGGAAGAGATCGCCACACAGATGCGCACGCACAGCATCAACGCGCTG
CTGATCATCGGTGGATTCGAGGCCTACCTGGGACTCCTGGAGCTGTCAGCCGCCCGGGAGAAGCACGAGG
AGTTCTGTGTCCCCATGGTCATGGTTCCCGCTACTGTGTCCAACAATGTGCCGGGTTCCGATTTCAGCAT
CGGGGCAGACACCGCCCTGAACACTATCACCGACACCTGCGACCGCATCAAGCAGTCCGCCAGCGGAACC
AAGCGGCGCGTGTTCATCATCGAGACCATGGGCGGCTACTGTGGCTACCTGGCCAACATGGGGGGGCTCG
CGGCCGGAGCTGATGCCGCATACATTTTCGAAGAGCCCTTCGACATCAGGGATCTGCAGTCCAACGTGGA
GCACCTGACGGAGAAAATGAAGACCACCATCCAGAGAGGCCTTGTGCTCAGAAATGAGAGCTGCAGTGAA
AACTACACCACCGACTTCATTTACCAGCTGTATTCAGAAGAGGGCAAAGGCGTGTTTGACTGCAGGAAGA
ACGTGCTGGGTCACATGCAGCAGGGTGGGGCACCCTCTCCATTTGATAGAAACTTTGGAACCAAAATCTC
TGCCAGAGCTATGGAGTGGATCACTGCAAAACTCAAGGAGGCCCGGGGCAGAGGAAAAAAATTTACCACC
GATGATTCCATTTGTGTGCTGGGAATAAGCAAAAGAAACGTTATTTTTCAACCTGTGGCAGAGCTGAAGA
AGCAAACGGATTTTGAGCACAGGATTCCCAAAGAACAGTGGTGGCTCAAGCTACGGCCCCTCATGAAAAT
CCTGGCCAAGTACAAGGCCAGCTATGACGTGTCGGACTCAGGCCAGCTGGAACATGTGCAGCCCTGGAGT
GTCCCGGATCCACCGGTCGCCACCATGGTGAGCAAGGGCGAGGAGCTGTTCACCGGGGTGGTGCCCATCC
TGGTCGAGCTGGACGGCGACGTAAACGGCCACAAGTTCAGCGTGTCCGGCGAGGGCGAGGGCGATGCCAC
CTACGGCAAGCTGACCCTGAAGTTCATCTGCACCACCGGCAAGCTGCCCGTGCCCTGGCCCACCCTCGTG
ACCACCCTGACCTACGGCGTGCAGTGCTTCAGCCGCTACCCCGACCACATGAAGCAGCACGACTTCTTCA
AGTCCGCCATGCCCGAAGGCTACGTCCAGGAGCGCACCATCTTCTTCAAGGACGACGGCAACTACAAGAC
CCGCGCCGAGGTGAAGTTCGAGGGCGACACCCTGGTGAACCGCATCGAGCTGAAGGGCATCGACTTCAAG
GAGGACGGCAACATCCTGGGGCACAAGCTGGAGTACAACTACAACAGCCACAACGTCTATATCATGGCCG
ACAAGCAGAAGAACGGCATCAAGGTGAACTTCAAGATCCGCCACAACATCGAGGACGGCAGCGTGCAGCT
CGCCGACCACTACCAGCAGAACACCCCCATCGGCGACGGCCCCGTGCTGCTGCCCGACAACCACTACCTG
AGCACCCAGTCCAAGCTGAGCAAAGACCCCAACGAGAAGCGCGATCACATGGTCCTGCTGGAGTTCGTGA
CCGCCGCCGGGATCACTCTCGGCATGGACGAGCTGTACAAGTAAAGCGGCCGCGGATCCCGCCCCTCTCC
CTCCCCCCCCCCTAACGTTACTGGCCGAAGCCGCTTGGAATAAGGCCGGTGTGCGTTTGTCTATATGTTA
TTTTCCACCATATTGCCGTCTTTTGGCAATGTGAGGGCCCGGAAACCTGGCCCTGTCTTCTTGACGAGCA
TTCCTAGGGGTCTTTCCCCTCTCGCCAAAGGAATGCAAGGTCTGTTGAATGTCGTGAAGGAAGCAGTTCC
TCTGGAAGCTTCTTGAAGACAAACAACGTCTGTAGCGACCCTTTGCAGGCAGCGGAACCCCCCACCTGGC
GACAGGTGCCTCTGCGGCCAAAAGCCACGTGTATAAGATACACCTGCAAAGGCGGCACAACCCCAGTGCC
ACGTTGTGAGTTGGATAGTTGTGGAAAGAGTCAAATGGCTCTCCTCAAGCGTATTCAACAAGGGGCTGAA
GGATGCCCAGAAGGTACCCCATTGTATGGGATCTGATCTGGGGCCTCGGTGCACATGCTTTACATGTGTT
TAGTCGAGGTTAAAAAAACGTCTAGGCCCCCCGAACCACGGGGACGTGGTTTTCCTTTGAAAAACACGAT
GATAAGCTTGCCACAACCATGGCTGAACAAGATGGATTGCACGCAGGTTCTCCGGCCGCTTGGGTGGAGA
GGCTATTCGGCTATGACTGGGCACAACAGACAATCGGCTGCTCTGATGCCGCCGTGTTCCGGCTGTCAGC
GCAGGGGCGCCCGGTTCTTTTTGTCAAGACCGACCTGTCCGGTGCCCTGAATGAACTGCAGGACGAGGCA
GCGCGGCTATCGTGGCTGGCCACGACGGGCGTTCCTTGCGCAGCTGTGCTCGACGTTGTCACTGAAGCGG
GAAGGGACTGGCTGCTATTGGGCGAAGTGCCGGGGCAGGATCTCCTGTCATCTCACCTTGCTCCTGCCGA
GAAAGTATCCATCATGGCTGATGCAATGCGGCGGCTGCATACGCTTGATCCGGCTACCTGCCCATTCGAC
CACCAAGCGAAACATCGCATCGAGCGAGCACGTACTCGGATGGAAGCCGGTCTTGTCGATCAGGATGATC
TGGACGAAGAGCATCAGGGGCTCGCGCCAGCCGAACTGTTCGCCAGGCTCAAGGCGCGCATGCCCGACGG
CGAGGATCTCGTCGTGACCCATGGCGATGCCTGCTTGCCGAATATCATGGTGGAAAATGGCCGCTTTTCT
GGATTCATCGACTGTGGCCGGCTGGGTGTGGCGGACCGCTATCAGGACATAGCGTTGGCTACCCGTGATA
TTGCTGAAGAGCTTGGCGGCGAATGGGCTGACCGCTTCCTCGTGCTTTACGGTATCGCCGCTCCCGATTC
GCAGCGCATCGCCTTCTATCGCCTTCTTGACGAGTTCTTCTGAACGCGTCTGGAACAATCAACCTCTGGA
TTACAAAATTTGTGAAAGATTGACTGGTATTCTTAACTATGTTGCTCCTTTTACGCTATGTGGATACGCT
GCTTTAATGCCTTTGTATCATGCTATTGCTTCCCGTATGGCTTTCATTTTCTCCTCCTTGTATAAATCCT
GGTTGCTGTCTCTTTATGAGGAGTTGTGGCCCGTTGTCAGGCAACGTGGCGTGGTGTGCACTGTGTTTGC
TGACGCAACCCCCACTGGTTGGGGCATTGCCACCACCTGTCAGCTCCTTTCCGGGACTTTCGCTTTCCCC
CTCCCTATTGCCACGGCGGAACTCATCGCCGCCTGCCTTGCCCGCTGCTGGACAGGGGCTCGGCTGTTGG
GCACTGACAATTCCGTGGTGTTGTCGGGGAAGCTGACGTCCTTTCCATGGCTGCTCGCCTGTGTTGCCAC
CTGGATTCTGCGCGGGACGTCCTTCTGCTACGTCCCTTCGGCCCTCAATCCAGCGGACCTTCCTTCCCGC
GGCCTGCTGCCGGCTCTGCGGCCTCTTCCGCGTCTTCGCCTTCGCCCTCAGACGAGTCGGATCTCCCTTT
GGGCCGCCTCCCCGCCTGGAATTAATTCTGCAGTCGAGACCTAGAAAAACATGGAGCAATCACAAGTAGC
AATACAGCAGCTACCAATGCTGATTGTGCCTGGCTAGAAGCACAAGAGGAGGAGGAGGTGGGTTTTCCAG
TCACACCTCAGGTACCTTTAAGACCAATGACTTACAAGGCAGCTGTAGATCTTAGCCACTTTTTAAAAGA
AAAGAGGGGACTGGAAGGGCTAATTCACTCCCAACGAAGACAAGATATCCTTGATCTGTGGATCTACCAC
ACACAAGGCTACTTCCCTGATTAGCAGAACTACACACCAGGGCCAGGGGTCAGATATCCACTGACCTTTG
GATGGTGCTACAAGCTAGTACCAGTTGAGCCAGATAAGGTAGAAGAGGCCAATAAAGGAGAGAACACCAG
CTTGTTACACCCTGTGAGCCTGCATGGGATGGATGACCCGGAGAGAGAAGTGTTAGAGTGGAGGTTTGAC
AGCCGCCTAGCATTTCATCACGTGGCCCGAGAGCTGCATCCGGAGTACTTCAAGAACTGCTGATATCGAG
CTTGCTACAAGGGACTTTCCGCTGGGGACTTTCCAGGGAGGCGTGGCCTGGGCGGGACTGGGGAGTGGCG
AGCCCTCAGATCCTGCATATAAGCAGCTGCTTTTTGCCTGTACTGGGTCTCTCTGGTTAGACCAGATCTG
AGCCTGGGAGCTCTCTGGCTAACTAGGGAACCCACTGCTTAAGCCTCAATAAAGCTTGCCTTGAGTGCTT
CAAGTAGTGTGTGCCCGTCTGTTGTGTGACTCTGGTAACTAGAGATCCCTCAGACCCTTTTAGTCAGTGT
GGAAAATCTCTAGCAGTAGTAGTTCATGTCATCTTATTATTCAGTATTTATAACTTGCAAAGAAATGAAT
ATCAGAGAGTGAGAGGCCTTGACATTGCTAGCGTTTACCGTCGACCTCTAGCTAGAGCTTGGCGTAATCA
TGGTCATAGCTGTTTCCTGTGTGAAATTGTTATCCGCTCACAATTCCACACAACATACGAGCCGGAAGCA
TAAAGTGTAAAGCCTGGGGTGCCTAATGAGTGAGCTAACTCACATTAATTGCGTTGCGCTCACTGCCCGC
TTTCCAGTCGGGAAACCTGTCGTGCCAGCTGCATTAATGAATCGGCCAACGCGCGGGGAGAGGCGGTTTG
CGTATTGGGCGCTCTTCCGCTTCCTCGCTCACTGACTCGCTGCGCTCGGTCGTTCGGCTGCGGCGAGCGG
TATCAGCTCACTCAAAGGCGGTAATACGGTTATCCACAGAATCAGGGGATAACGCAGGAAAGAACATGTG
AGCAAAAGGCCAGCAAAAGGCCAGGAACCGTAAAAAGGCCGCGTTGCTGGCGTTTTTCCATAGGCTCCGC
CCCCCTGACGAGCATCACAAAAATCGACGCTCAAGTCAGAGGTGGCGAAACCCGACAGGACTATAAAGAT
ACCAGGCGTTTCCCCCTGGAAGCTCCCTCGTGCGCTCTCCTGTTCCGACCCTGCCGCTTACCGGATACCT
GTCCGCCTTTCTCCCTTCGGGAAGCGTGGCGCTTTCTCATAGCTCACGCTGTAGGTATCTCAGTTCGGTG
TAGGTCGTTCGCTCCAAGCTGGGCTGTGTGCACGAACCCCCCGTTCAGCCCGACCGCTGCGCCTTATCCG
GTAACTATCGTCTTGAGTCCAACCCGGTAAGACACGACTTATCGCCACTGGCAGCAGCCACTGGTAACAG
GATTAGCAGAGCGAGGTATGTAGGCGGTGCTACAGAGTTCTTGAAGTGGTGGCCTAACTACGGCTACACT
AGAAGAACAGTATTTGGTATCTGCGCTCTGCTGAAGCCAGTTACCTTCGGAAAAAGAGTTGGTAGCTCTT
GATCCGGCAAACAAACCACCGCTGGTAGCGGTGGTTTTTTTGTTTGCAAGCAGCAGATTACGCGCAGAAA
AAAAGGATCTCAAGAAGATCCTTTGATCTTTTCTACGGGGTCTGACGCTCAGTGGAACGAAAACTCACGT
TAAGGGATTTTGGTCATGAGATTATCAAAAAGGATCTTCACCTAGATCCTTTTAAATTAAAAATGAAGTT
TTAAATCAATCTAAAGTATATATGAGTAAACTTGGTCTGACAGTTACCAATGCTTAATCAGTGAGGCACC
TATCTCAGCGATCTGTCTATTTCGTTCATCCATAGTTGCCTGACTCCCCGTCGTGTAGATAACTACGATA
CGGGAGGGCTTACCATCTGGCCCCAGTGCTGCAATGATACCGCGAGACCCACGCTCACCGGCTCCAGATT
TATCAGCAATAAACCAGCCAGCCGGAAGGGCCGAGCGCAGAAGTGGTCCTGCAACTTTATCCGCCTCCAT
CCAGTCTATTAATTGTTGCCGGGAAGCTAGAGTAAGTAGTTCGCCAGTTAATAGTTTGCGCAACGTTGTT
GCCATTGCTACAGGCATCGTGGTGTCACGCTCGTCGTTTGGTATGGCTTCATTCAGCTCCGGTTCCCAAC
GATCAAGGCGAGTTACATGATCCCCCATGTTGTGCAAAAAAGCGGTTAGCTCCTTCGGTCCTCCGATCGT
TGTCAGAAGTAAGTTGGCCGCAGTGTTATCACTCATGGTTATGGCAGCACTGCATAATTCTCTTACTGTC
ATGCCATCCGTAAGATGCTTTTCTGTGACTGGTGAGTACTCAACCAAGTCATTCTGAGAATAGTGTATGC
GGCGACCGAGTTGCTCTTGCCCGGCGTCAATACGGGATAATACCGCGCCACATAGCAGAACTTTAAAAGT
GCTCATCATTGGAAAACGTTCTTCGGGGCGAAAACTCTCAAGGATCTTACCGCTGTTGAGATCCAGTTCG
ATGTAACCCACTCGTGCACCCAACTGATCTTCAGCATCTTTTACTTTCACCAGCGTTTCTGGGTGAGCAA
AAACAGGAAGGCAAAATGCCGCAAAAAAGGGAATAAGGGCGACACGGAAATGTTGAATACTCATACTCTT
CCTTTTTCAATATTATTGAAGCATTTATCAGGGTTATTGTCTCATGAGCGGATACATATTTGAATGTATT
TAGAAAAATAAACAAATAGGGGTTCCGCGCACATTTCCCCGAAAAGTGCCACCTGACGTCGACGGATCGG
GAGATCAACTTGTTTATTGCAGCTTATAATGGTTACAAATAAAGCAATAGCATCACAAATTTCACAAATA
AAGCATTTTTTTCACTGCATTCTAGTTGTGGTTTGTCCAAACTCATCAATGTATCTTATCATGTCTGGAT
CAACTGGATAACTCAAGCTAACCAAAATCATCCCAAACTTCCCACCCCATACCCTATTACCACTGCCAAT
TACCTGTGGTTTCATTTACTCTAAACCTGTGATTCCTCTGAATTATTTTCATTTTAAAGAAATTGTATTT
GTTAAATATGTACTACAAACTTAGTAGTTGGAAGGGCTAATTCACTCCCAAAGAAGACAAGATATCCTTG
ATCTGTGGATCTACCACACACAAGGCTACTTCCCTGATTAGCAGAACTACACACCAGGGCCAGGGGTCAG
ATATCCACTGACCTTTGGATGGTGCTACAAGCTAGTACCAGTTGAGCCAGATAAGGTAGAAGAGGCCAAT
AAAGGAGAGAACACCAGCTTGTTACACCCTGTGAGCCTGCATGGGATGGATGACCCGGAGAGAGAAGTGT
TAGAGTGGAGGTTTGACAGCCGCCTAGCATTTCATCACGTGGCCCGAGAGCTGCATCCGGAGTACTTCAA
GAACTGCTGATATCGAGCTTGCTACAAGGGACTTTCCGCTGGGGACTTTCCAGGGAGGCGTGGCCTGGGC
GGGACTGGGGAGTGGCGAGCCCTCAGATCCTGCATATAAGCAGCTGCTTTTTGCCTGTACTGGGTCTCTC
TGGTTAGACCAGATCTGAGCCTGGGAGCTCTCTGGCTAACTAGGGAACCCACTGCTTAAGCCTCAATAAA
GCTTGCCTTGAGTGCTTCAAGTAGTGTGTGCCCGTCTGTTGTGTGACTCTGGTAACTAGAGATCCCTCAG
ACCCTTTTAGTCAGTGTGGAAAATCTCTAGCAGTGGCGCCCGAACAGGGACTTGAAAGCGAAAGGGAAAC
CAGAGGAGCTCTCTCGACGCAGGACTCGGCTTGCTGAAGCGCGCACGGCAAGAGGCGAGGGGCGGCGACT
GGTGAGTACGCCAAAAATTTTGACTAGCGGAGGCTAGAAGGAGAGAGATGGGTGCGAGAGCGTCAGTATT
AAGCGGGGGAGAATTAGATCGCGATGGGAAAAAATTCGGTTAAGGCCAGGGGGAAAGAAAAAATATAAAT
TAAAACATATAGTATGGGCAAGCAGGGAGCTAGAACGATTCGCAGTTAATCCTGGCCTGTTAGAAACATC
AGAAGGCTGTAGACAAATACTGGGACAGCTACAACCATCCCTTCAGACAGGATCAGAAGAACTTAGATCA
TTATATAATACAGTAGCAACCCTCTATTGTGTGCATCAAAGGATAGAGATAAAAGACACCAAGGAAGCTT
TAGACAAGATAGAGGAAGAGCAAAACAAAAGTAAGACCACCGCACAGCAAGCGGCCGGCCGCTGATCTTC
AGACCTGGAGGAGGAGATATGAGGGACAATTGGAGAAGTGAATTATATAAATATAAAGTAGTAAAAATTG
AACCATTAGGAGTAGCACCCACCAAGGCAAAGAGAAGAGTGGTGCAGAGAGAAAAAAGAGCAGTGGGAAT
AGGAGCTTTGTTCCTTGGGTTCTTGGGAGCAGCAGGAAGCACTATGGGCGCAGCGTCAATGACGCTGACG
GTACAGGCCAGACAATTATTGTCTGGTATAGTGCAGCAGCAGAACAATTTGCTGAGGGCTATTGAGGCGC
AACAGCATCTGTTGCAACTCACAGTCTGGGGCATCAAGCAGCTCCAGGCAAGAATCCTGGCTGTGGAAAG
ATACCTAAAGGATCAACAGCTCCTGGGGATTTGGGGTTGCTCTGGAAAACTCATTTGCACCACTGCTGTG
CCTTGGAATGCTAGTTGGAGTAATAAATCTCTGGAACAGATTTGGAATCACACGACCTGGATGGAGTGGG
ACAGAGAAATTAACAATTACACAAGCTTAATACACTCCTTAATTGAAGAATCGCAAAACCAGCAAGAAAA
GAATGAACAAGAATTATTGGAATTAGATAAATGGGCAAGTTTGTGGAATTGGTTTAACATAACAAATTGG
CTGTGGTATATAAAATTATTCATAATGATAGTAGGAGGCTTGGTAGGTTTAAGAATAGTTTTTGCTGTAC
TTTCTATAGTGAATAGAGTTAGGCAGGGATATTCACCATTATCGTTTCAGACCCACCTCCCAACCCCGAG
GGGACCCGACAGGCCCGAAGGAATAGAAGAAGAAGGTGGAGAGAGAGACAGAGACAGATCCATTCGATTA
GTGAACGGATCTCGACGGTATCGCCTTTAAAAGAAAAGGGGGGATTGGGGGGTACAGTGCAGGGGAAAGA
ATAGTAGACATAATAGCAACAGACATACAAACTAAAGAATTACAAAAACAAATTACAAAAATTCAAAATT
TTCGGGTTTATTACAGGGACAGCAGAGATCCAGTTTATCGATAAGCTTGGGAGTTCCGCGTTACATAACT
TACGGTAAATGGCCCGCCTGGCTGACCGCCCAACGACCCCCGCCCATTGACGTCAATAATGACGTATGTT
CCCATAGTAACGCCAATAGGGACTTTCCATTGACGTCAATGGGTGGAGTATTTACGGTAAACTGCCCACT
TGGCAGTACATCAAGTGTATCATATGCCAAGTACGCCCCCTATTGACGTCAATGACGGTAAATGGCCCGC
CTGGCATTATGCCCAGTACATGACCTTATGGGACTTTCCTACTTGGCAGTACATCTACGTATTAGTCATC
GCTATTACCATG
Features (pLannotate 1.2.2; 24 found; start..end, strand, type, name):
      1..204     +  promoter       CMV promoter: human cytomegalovirus (CMV) immediate early promoter
    312..2663    +  CDS            PFKP: PFKAP_HUMAN - Also known as PFKF. Experimental evidence at protein level: Swiss-Prot protein existence level 1. Catalyzes the phosphorylation of D-fructose 6-phosphate to fructose 1,6-bisphosphate by ATP, the first committing step of glycolysis. From Homo sapiens (Human).
   2685..3404    +  CDS            mEGFP: enhanced GFP with monomerizing A206K mutation (Zacharias et al., 2002) mammalian codon-optimized
   3533..3995    +  misc_feature   IRES: internal ribosome entry site (IRES) of the encephalomyocarditis virus (EMCV)
   4014..4803    +  CDS            NeoR/KanR (fragment): aminoglycoside phosphotransferase from Tn5; aph(3')-II (or nptII); confers resistance to neomycin, kanamycin, and G418 (Geneticin®)
   4817..5405    +  misc_feature   WPRE: woodchuck hepatitis virus posttranscriptional regulatory element
   5422..5940    +  CDS            nef (fragment): NEF_HV1BR - Experimental evidence at protein level: Swiss-Prot protein existence level 1. Extracellular Nef protein targets CD4(+) T-lymphocytes for apoptosis by interacting with CXCR4 surface receptors (PubMed:14990729). From Human immunodeficiency virus type 1 group M subtype B (isolate BRU/LAI) (HIV-1).
   5988..6245    +  LTR            5' LTR (truncated): truncated 5' long terminal repeat (LTR) from HIV-1
   6395..6417    -  protein_bind   lac operator (fragment): The lac repressor binds to the lac operator to inhibit transcription in E. coli. This inhibition can be relieved by adding lactose or isopropyl-β-D-thiogalactopyranoside (IPTG). lac repressor encoded by lacI
   6421..6451    -  promoter       lac promoter: promoter for the E. coli lac operon
   6466..6487    -  protein_bind   CAP binding site: CAP binding activates transcription in the presence of cAMP. E. coli catabolite activator protein
   6500..6592    -  CDS            lacI (fragment): lac repressor; lacI; The lac repressor binds to the lac operator to inhibit transcription in E. coli. This inhibition can be relieved by adding lactose or isopropyl-β-D-thiogalactopyranoside (IPTG).
   6775..7363    -  rep_origin     ori: high-copy-number ColE1/pMB1/pBR322/pUC origin of replication
   7534..8394    -  CDS            AmpR: β-lactamase; bla; confers resistance to ampicillin, carbenicillin, and related antibiotics
   8395..8499    -  promoter       AmpR promoter: bla
   8547..8681    +  polyA_signal   SV40 poly(A) signal: SV40 polyadenylation signal
   8848..9177    +  CDS            nef (fragment): NEF_HV1BR - Experimental evidence at protein level: Swiss-Prot protein existence level 1. Extracellular Nef protein targets CD4(+) T-lymphocytes for apoptosis by interacting with CXCR4 surface receptors (PubMed:14990729). From Human immunodeficiency virus type 1 group M subtype B (isolate BRU/LAI) (HIV-1).
   9225..9482    +  LTR            5' LTR (truncated): truncated 5' long terminal repeat (LTR) from HIV-1
   9529..9654    +  misc_feature   HIV-1 Ψ: packaging signal of human immunodeficiency virus type 1
   9638..9976    +  CDS            HIV-1 gag (fragment): gag protein from human immunodeficiency virus 1; gag
  10151..10384   +  misc_feature   RRE: The Rev response element (RRE) of HIV-1 allows for Rev-dependent mRNA export from the nucleus to the cytoplasm.
  10761..10861   +  CDS            Rev (fragment): human immunodeficiency virus 1 (HIV-1) Rev protein; rev; enhances nuclear export of unspliced and incompletely spliced viral mRNAs
  10876..10991   +  misc_feature   cPPT/CTS: central polypurine tract and central termination sequence of HIV-1 (lacking the first T)
  11049..11352   +  enhancer       CMV enhancer: human cytomegalovirus immediate early enhancer
