[The description below was written by a language model from this plasmid's Addgene catalogue record and pLannotate feature annotations shown in this document.]
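Description:
pLVX neo PFKP-GFP K281R is an HIV-1-based lentiviral expression plasmid built on the Clontech pLVX neo backbone, designed to drive stable expression of a mutant human phosphofructokinase, platelet isoform (PFKP), fused to GFP in mammalian cells. In bacteria it is maintained through a high-copy ColE1/pUC-type origin and selected with ampicillin via the β-lactamase gene. The sequenced plasmid is about 11.4 kb.

The viral portion of the plasmid contains two HIV-1 LTR regions (both annotated as truncated 5' LTRs, with adjacent nef-derived fragments), the Ψ packaging signal with a partial gag sequence, the Rev response element for Rev-dependent nuclear export of the genomic RNA, and the cPPT/CTS element that aids nuclear import of the proviral DNA. Packaging functions are not encoded and must be supplied in trans. Between these elements, the CMV enhancer and promoter drive a single bicistronic transcript. The first cistron is the PFKP open reading frame carrying the K281R substitution, joined at its C terminus to GFP, which the annotation identifies as monomeric EGFP with the A206K mutation. An EMCV IRES then allows translation of the neomycin phosphotransferase gene from the same mRNA, so that G418-resistant cells should also express the fusion protein. A WPRE downstream enhances transcript stability and expression.

The construct is suited to transient expression or to lentiviral transduction followed by G418 selection, allowing fluorescence imaging and quantification of the lysine-to-arginine PFKP mutant. The record does not state the functional consequence of K281R, though the associated work concerns mechanical regulation of glycolysis through cytoskeletal architecture.
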