Addgene plasmid #138288: pLVX neo PFKP-GFP K281R
Purpose: Mammalian Expression, Lentiviral. Expression of human phosphofructokinase platelet isoform PFKP-GFP fusion protein with K281R mutation
Depositing lab: Gaudenz Danuser. Depositing organization: University of Texas Southwestern Medical Center. Publication: Mechanical regulation of glycolysis via cytoskeleton architecture. Park JS, Burckhardt CJ, Lazcano R, Solis LM, Isogai T, Li L, Chen CS, Gao B, Minna JD, Bachoo R, DeBerardinis RJ, Danuser G. Nature. 2020 Feb 12. pii: 10.1038/s41586-020-1998-1. doi: 10.1038/s41586-020-1998-1. PubMed 32051585.
Backbone
  Vector backbone: pLVX neo
  Backbone manufacturer: Clontech
  Backbone size w/o insert (bp): 8140
  Vector type: Mammalian Expression, Lentiviral
  Selectable markers: Neomycin (select with G418)
Growth in bacteria
  Bacterial resistance: Ampicillin, 100 μg/mL
  Growth temperature: 37°C
  Growth strain: NEB Stable
  Copy number: Unknown
Gene/Insert
  Gene/Insert name: PFKP (alt name: ATP-dependent 6-phosphofructokinase, platelet type)
  Species: H. sapiens (human)
  Insert size (bp): 2355
  Mutation: K281R
  Entrez Gene: PFKP (a.k.a. ATP-PFK, PFK-C, PFK-P, PFKF)
  Promoter: CMV
  Tag / fusion protein: GFP (C terminal on insert)
  Cloning method: Restriction Enzyme; 5′ cloning site EcoRI (unknown if destroyed); 3′ cloning site BamHI (unknown if destroyed)
  Sequencing primers: 5′ CMV forward: CGCAAATGGGCGGTAGGCGTG; 3′ IRES-R: CCTCACATTGCCAAAAGACG
Resource information
  A portion of this plasmid was derived from a plasmid made by: Thermo Ultimate lite Orfeome library: IOH4086; pENTR(tm)221
Terms and licenses: Academic/Nonprofit Terms; Industry Terms: Not Available to Industry
How to cite: pLVX neo PFKP-GFP K281R was a gift from Gaudenz Danuser (Addgene plasmid # 138288 ; http://n2t.net/addgene:138288 ; RRID:Addgene_138288)
